Addgene plasmid #47449: pAAV_hSyn_TALEBB(NN)-NLS-SID4X_2A_phiLOV2.1_WPRE_bGHpA
Purpose: AAV TALE synthesis backbone with NN half repeat; fused to nuclear localization sequence linker and SID4X transcriptional repressor effector domain. Synapsin promoter for neuronal expression.
Depositing lab: Feng Zhang. Depositing organization: Broad Institute. Publication: Optical control of mammalian endogenous transcription and epigenetic states. Konermann S, Brigham MD, Trevino A, Hsu PD, Heidenreich M, Le Cong, Platt RJ, Scott DA, Church GM, Zhang F. Nature. 2013 Jul 23. doi: 10.1038/nature12466. PubMed 23877069.
Backbone
  Vector backbone: pAAV_hSyn_WPRE_bGHpA
  Backbone manufacturer: Zhang Lab
  Backbone size w/o insert (bp): 4281
  Total vector size (bp): 5810
  Vector type: Mammalian Expression, AAV ; TALE
Growth in bacteria
  Bacterial resistance: Ampicillin, 100 μg/mL
  Growth temperature: 37°C
  Growth strain: Stbl3
  Copy number: High Copy
Gene/Insert
  Gene/Insert name: TALE BB(N136_0.5NN_C63)-SID4X
  Species: Synthetic
  Insert size (bp): 1529
  Promoter: hSyn human synapsin (mammalian neuronal expression)
  Tag / fusion protein: 2A_phiLOV2.1 (C terminal on insert)
  Cloning method: Unknown
  Sequencing primers: 5′ multiple
Terms and licenses: Academic/Nonprofit Terms; Industry Terms: Not Available to Industry
How to cite: pAAV_hSyn_TALEBB(NN)-NLS-SID4X_2A_phiLOV2.1_WPRE_bGHpA was a gift from Feng Zhang (Addgene plasmid # 47449 ; http://n2t.net/addgene:47449 ; RRID:Addgene_47449)
