[The description below was written by a language model from this plasmid's Addgene catalogue record and the feature table of its GenBank file.]
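Description:
pAAV_hSyn_TALEBB(NN)-NLS-SID4X_2A_phiLOV2.1_WPRE_bGHpA is a 5.8 kb AAV transfer plasmid that serves as a cloning backbone for building custom TALE transcriptional repressors intended for expression in neurons. It is propagated in E. coli as a high-copy plasmid through a ColE1/pUC-type origin with ampicillin selection (AmpR/bla), and it also carries an f1 phage origin. The catalogue lists a recombination-deficient strain for growth, a common choice for keeping the AAV inverted terminal repeats stable.

The expression cassette lies between two AAV2 ITRs, which allow it to be packaged into recombinant AAV particles when the replication and capsid functions are supplied in trans. The human synapsin I promoter drives neuron-specific transcription of a synthetic open reading frame that begins with an HA epitope tag. It continues through a truncated TALE scaffold, named in the record as N136 and C63 flanks around an NN half repeat. This is a backbone: the user's array of DNA-binding repeats is meant to be assembled into it to set the target sequence, although the record does not state the cloning method. An SV40 nuclear localization signal links the TALE portion to SID4X, a transcriptional repressor effector domain. A T2A ribosome-skipping peptide then allows co-translation of phiLOV2.1, a small fluorescent reporter, as a separate polypeptide that marks expressing cells. The feature table does not annotate the TALE, SID4X or phiLOV2.1 segments individually. A WPRE increases transcript stability and expression, and a bovine growth hormone polyadenylation signal ends the message.

The associated publication concerns control of endogenous mammalian transcription and epigenetic states, which fits use of this backbone for targeted gene repression in neurons.
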