LOCUS       Exported 5810 bp ds-DNA circular SYN 13-MAY-2021
DEFINITION  AAV TALE synthesis backbone with NN half repeat; fused to nuclear
            localization sequence linker and SID4X transcriptional repressor
            effector domain. Synapsin promoter for neuronal expression..
ACCESSION   .
VERSION     .
KEYWORDS    pAAV_hSyn_TALEBB(NN)-NLS-SID4X_2A_phiLOV2.1_WPRE_bGHpA
SOURCE      synthetic DNA construct
  ORGANISM  synthetic DNA construct
REFERENCE   1 (bases 1 to 5810)
  AUTHORS   Konermann S, Brigham MD, Trevino A, Hsu PD, Heidenreich M, Le Cong,
            Platt RJ, Scott DA, Church GM, Zhang F
  TITLE     Optical control of mammalian endogenous transcription and epigenetic
            states.
  JOURNAL   Nature. 2013 Jul 23. doi: 10.1038/nature12466.
  PUBMED    23877069
REFERENCE   2 (bases 1 to 5810)
  AUTHORS   .
  TITLE     Direct Submission
  JOURNAL   Exported May 13, 2021 from SnapGene Server 1.1.58
            http://www.snapgene.com
FEATURES             Location/Qualifiers
     source          1..5810
                     /organism="synthetic DNA construct"
                     /mol_type="other DNA"
     repeat_region   1..130
                     /label=AAV2 ITR (alternate)
                     /note="Functional equivalent of wild-type AAV2 ITR"
     promoter        181..628
                     /label=hSyn promoter
                     /note="human synapsin I promoter; confers neuron-specific
                     expression (Kugler et al., 2003)"
     CDS             651..677
                     /codon_start=1
                     /product="HA (human influenza hemagglutinin) epitope tag"
                     /label=HA
                     /translation="YPYDVPDYA"
     CDS             1370..1390
                     /codon_start=1
                     /product="nuclear localization signal of SV40 (simian virus
                     40) large T antigen"
                     /label=SV40 NLS
                     /translation="PKKKRKV"
     CDS             1790..1843
                     /codon_start=1
                     /product="2A peptide from Thosea asigna virus capsid
                     protein"
                     /label=T2A
                     /note="Eukaryotic ribosomes fail to insert a peptide bond
                     between the Gly and Pro residues, yielding separate
                     polypeptides."
                     /translation="EGRGSLLTCGDVEENPGP"
     misc_feature    2201..2789
                     /label=WPRE
                     /note="woodchuck hepatitis virus posttranscriptional
                     regulatory element"
     primer_bind     complement(2254..2274)
                     /label=WPRE-R
                     /note="WPRE, reverse primer"
     CDS             complement(2672..2683)
                     /codon_start=1
                     /product="Factor Xa recognition and cleavage site"
                     /label=Factor Xa site
                     /translation="IEGR"
     primer_bind     complement(2831..2848)
                     /label=BGH-rev
                     /note="Bovine growth hormone terminator, reverse primer.
                     Also called BGH reverse"
     polyA_signal    2837..3044
                     /label=bGH poly(A) signal
                     /note="bovine growth hormone polyadenylation signal"
     repeat_region   3073..3213
                     /label=AAV2 ITR
                     /note="inverted terminal repeat of adeno-associated virus
                     serotype 2"
     repeat_region   3073..3202
                     /label=AAV2 ITR
     rep_origin      3288..3743
                     /direction=RIGHT
                     /label=f1 ori
                     /note="f1 bacteriophage origin of replication; arrow
                     indicates direction of (+) strand synthesis"
     primer_bind     complement(3375..3394)
                     /label=F1ori-R
                     /note="F1 origin, reverse primer"
     primer_bind     3585..3606
                     /label=F1ori-F
                     /note="F1 origin, forward primer"
     primer_bind     complement(3760..3779)
                     /label=pRS-marker
                     /note="pRS vectors, use to sequence yeast selectable
                     marker"
     primer_bind     3879..3901
                     /label=pGEX 3'
                     /note="pGEX vectors, reverse primer"
     primer_bind     complement(3939..3957)
                     /label=pBRforEco
                     /note="pBR322 vectors, upsteam of EcoRI site, forward
                     primer"
     promoter        4025..4129
                     /gene="bla"
                     /label=AmpR promoter
     CDS             4130..4990
                     /codon_start=1
                     /gene="bla"
                     /product="beta-lactamase"
                     /label=AmpR
                     /note="confers resistance to ampicillin, carbenicillin, and
                     related antibiotics"
                     /translation="MSIQHFRVALIPFFAAFCLPVFAHPETLVKVKDAEDQLGARVGYI
                     ELDLNSGKILESFRPEERFPMMSTFKVLLCGAVLSRIDAGQEQLGRRIHYSQNDLVEYS
                     PVTEKHLTDGMTVRELCSAAITMSDNTAANLLLTTIGGPKELTAFLHNMGDHVTRLDRW
                     EPELNEAIPNDERDTTMPVAMATTLRKLLTGELLTLASRQQLIDWMEADKVAGPLLRSA
                     LPAGWFIADKSGAGERGSRGIIAALGPDGKPSRIVVIYTTGSQATMDERNRQIAEIGAS
                     LIKHW"
     primer_bind     complement(4348..4367)
                     /label=Amp-R
                     /note="Ampicillin resistance gene, reverse primer"
     rep_origin      5161..5749
                     /direction=RIGHT
                     /label=ori
                     /note="high-copy-number ColE1/pMB1/pBR322/pUC origin of
                     replication"
     primer_bind     5650..5669
                     /label=pBR322ori-F
                     /note="pBR322 origin, forward primer"
ORIGIN
        1 cctgcaggca gctgcgcgct cgctcgctca ctgaggccgc ccgggcgtcg ggcgaccttt
       61 ggtcgcccgg cctcagtgag cgagcgagcg cgcagagagg gagtggccaa ctccatcact
      121 aggggttcct gcggccgcac gcgttgtaca gtgtctagac tgcagagggc cctgcgtatg
      181 agtgcaagtg ggttttagga ccaggatgag gcggggtggg ggtgcctacc tgacgaccga
      241 ccccgaccca ctggacaagc acccaacccc cattccccaa attgcgcatc ccctatcaga
      301 gagggggagg ggaaacagga tgcggcgagg cgcgtgcgca ctgccagctt cagcaccgcg
      361 gacagtgcct tcgcccccgc ctggcggcgc gcgccaccgc cgcctcagca ctgaaggcgc
      421 gctgacgtca ctcgccggtc ccccgcaaac tccccttccc ggccaccttg gtcgcgtccg
      481 cgccgccgcc ggcccagccg gaccgcacca cgcgaggcgc gagatagggg ggcacgggcg
      541 cgaccatctg cgctgcggcg ccggcgactc agcgctgcct cagtctgcgg tgggcagcgg
      601 aggagtcgtg tcgtgcctga gagcgcagtc gagaaggatc cgccaccatg tacccatacg
      661 atgttccaga ttacgctgta gatttgagaa ctttgggata ttcacagcag cagcaggaaa
      721 agatcaagcc caaagtgagg tcgacagtcg cgcagcatca cgaagcgctg gtgggtcatg
      781 ggtttacaca tgcccacatc gtagccttgt cgcagcaccc tgcagccctt ggcacggtcg
      841 ccgtcaagta ccaggacatg attgcggcgt tgccggaagc cacacatgag gcgatcgtcg
      901 gtgtggggaa acagtggagc ggagcccgag cgcttgaggc cctgttgacg gtcgcgggag
      961 agctgagagg gcctcccctt cagctggaca cgggccagtt gctgaagatc gcgaagcggg
     1021 gaggagtcac ggcggtcgag gcggtgcacg cgtggcgcaa tgcgctcacg ggagcacccc
     1081 tcaacctgac agagacccgt acgggtctcg actcacgcct gagcaggtag tggctattgc
     1141 atccaataac gggggcagac ccgcactgga gtcaatcgtg gcccagcttt cgaggccgga
     1201 ccccgcgctg gccgcactca ctaatgatca tcttgtagcg ctggcctgcc tcggcggacg
     1261 acccgccttg gatgcggtga agaaggggct cccgcacgcg cctgcattga ttaagcggac
     1321 caacagaagg attcccgaga ggacatcaca tcgagtggca gctagcagcc ccaagaagaa
     1381 gagaaaggtg gaggccagca tgaacatcca gatgctgctg gaggccgctg actacctgga
     1441 acggagagag cgcgaagccg agcacggata tgcttcaatg ctgcccggaa gcggcatgaa
     1501 tattcagatg ctgctggagg ctgctgatta cctggaaagg cgcgaacggg aggccgaaca
     1561 tggctatgct tccatgctgc ctgggtctgg aatgaatatc caaatgctgc tggaggcagc
     1621 cgattacctg gaacggagag aaagagaagc cgagcacgga tacgccagca tgctgccagg
     1681 cagcgggatg aacatacaaa tgctgctgga ggctgccgat tacctggaga ggcgcgagag
     1741 agaagctgaa catggctatg cctctatgct gcccccatgg ggcagtggag agggcagagg
     1801 aagtctgcta acatgcggtg acgtcgagga gaatcctggc ccaatcgaga agtccttcgt
     1861 aataacagat ccaagactgc ctgattaccc catcattttt gccagcgacg gttttctgga
     1921 gctcaccgaa tattccaggg aggaaatcat ggggagaaac gccaggttcc tgcaagggcc
     1981 tgagacagac caggccaccg ttcagaagat tcgcgatgct atccgcgatc agagggaaac
     2041 cactgtgcag ttaataaact acactaagtc aggcaaaaag ttctggaatc tgcttcatct
     2101 ccaacctgtc cgggatcgaa agggagggct gcaatacttc atcggtgtgc agctggtggg
     2161 aagtgatcat gtgtaagaat tcgatatcaa gcttatcgat aatcaacctc tggattacaa
     2221 aatttgtgaa agattgactg gtattcttaa ctatgttgct ccttttacgc tatgtggata
     2281 cgctgcttta atgcctttgt atcatgctat tgcttcccgt atggctttca ttttctcctc
     2341 cttgtataaa tcctggttgc tgtctcttta tgaggagttg tggcccgttg tcaggcaacg
     2401 tggcgtggtg tgcactgtgt ttgctgacgc aacccccact ggttggggca ttgccaccac
     2461 ctgtcagctc ctttccggga ctttcgcttt ccccctccct attgccacgg cggaactcat
     2521 cgccgcctgc cttgcccgct gctggacagg ggctcggctg ttgggcactg acaattccgt
     2581 ggtgttgtcg gggaaatcat cgtcctttcc ttggctgctc gcctatgttg ccacctggat
     2641 tctgcgcggg acgtccttct gctacgtccc ttcggccctc aatccagcgg accttccttc
     2701 ccgcggcctg ctgccggctc tgcggcctct tccgcgtctt cgccttcgcc ctcagacgag
     2761 tcggatctcc ctttgggccg cctccccgca tcgataccga gcgctgctcg agctagagct
     2821 cgctgatcag cctcgactgt gccttctagt tgccagccat ctgttgtttg cccctccccc
     2881 gtgccttcct tgaccctgga aggtgccact cccactgtcc tttcctaata aaatgaggaa
     2941 attgcatcgc attgtctgag taggtgtcat tctattctgg ggggtggggt ggggcaggac
     3001 agcaaggggg aggattggga agacaatagc aggcatgctg gggaggtaac cacgtgcgga
     3061 ccgagcggcc gcaggaaccc ctagtgatgg agttggccac tccctctctg cgcgctcgct
     3121 cgctcactga ggccgggcga ccaaaggtcg cccgacgccc gggctttgcc cgggcggcct
     3181 cagtgagcga gcgagcgcgc agctgcctgc aggggcgcct gatgcggtat tttctcctta
     3241 cgcatctgtg cggtatttca caccgcatan nnnnnnnnnn nnnnnnnnnn nnnnnnnnnn
     3301 nnnnnnnnnn nnnnnnnnnn nnnnnnnnnn nnnnnnnnnn nnnnnnnnnn nnnnnnnnnn
     3361 nnnnnnnnnn nnnnnnnnnn nnnnnnnnnn nnnnnnnnnn nnnnnnnnnn ncnnnnnnnn
     3421 nnnnnnnnnn nnnnnnnnnn nnnnnnnnnn nnnnnnnnnn nnnnnnnnnn nnnnnnnnnn
     3481 nnnnnnnnnn nnnnnnnnnn nnnnnnnnnn nnnnnnnnnn nnnnnnnnnn nnnnnnnnnn
     3541 nnnnnnnnnn nnncctttga cgttggagtc cacgttcttt aatagtggac tcttgttcca
     3601 aactggaaca acactcaacc ctatctcggg ctattctttt gatttataag ggattttgcc
     3661 gatttcggcc tattggttaa aaaatgagct gatttaacaa aaatttaacg cgaattttaa
     3721 caaaatatta acgtttacaa ttttatggtg cactctcagt acaatctgct ctgatgccgc
     3781 atagttaagc cagccccgac acccgccaac acccgctgac gcgccctgac gggcttgtct
     3841 gctcccggca tccgcttaca gacaagctgt gaccgtctcc gggagctgca tgtgtcagag
     3901 gttttcaccg tcatcaccga aacgcgcgag acgaaagggc ctcgtgatac gcctattttt
     3961 ataggttaat gtcatgataa taatggtttc ttagacgtca ggtggcactt ttcggggaaa
     4021 tgtgcgcgga acccctattt gtttattttt ctaaatacat tcaaatatgt atccgctcat
     4081 gagacaataa ccctgataaa tgcttcaata atattgaaaa aggaagagta tgagtattca
     4141 acatttccgt gtcgccctta ttcccttttt tgcggcattt tgccttcctg tttttgctca
     4201 cccagaaacg ctggtgaaag taaaagatgc tgaagatcag ttgggtgcac gagtgggtta
     4261 catcgaactg gatctcaaca gcggtaagat ccttgagagt tttcgccccg aagaacgttt
     4321 tccaatgatg agcactttta aagttctgct atgtggcgcg gtattatccc gtattgacgc
     4381 cgggcaagag caactcggtc gccgcataca ctattctcag aatgacttgg ttgagtactc
     4441 accagtcaca gaaaagcatc ttacggatgg catgacagta agagaattat gcagtgctgc
     4501 cataaccatg agtgataaca ctgcggccaa cttacttctg acaacgatcg gaggaccgaa
     4561 ggagctaacc gcttttttgc acaacatggg ggatcatgta actcgccttg atcgttggga
     4621 accggagctg aatgaagcca taccaaacga cgagcgtgac accacgatgc ctgtagcaat
     4681 ggcaacaacg ttgcgcaaac tattaactgg cgaactactt actctagctt cccggcaaca
     4741 attaatagac tggatggagg cggataaagt tgcaggacca cttctgcgct cggcccttcc
     4801 ggctggctgg tttattgctg ataaatctgg agccggtgag cgtggaagcc gcggtatcat
     4861 tgcagcactg gggccagatg gtaagccctc ccgtatcgta gttatctaca cgacggggag
     4921 tcaggcaact atggatgaac gaaatagaca gatcgctgag ataggtgcct cactgattaa
     4981 gcattggtaa ctgtcagacc aagtttactc atatatactt tagattgatt taaaacttca
     5041 tttttaattt aaaaggatct aggtgaagat cctttttgat aatctcatga ccaaaatccc
     5101 ttaacgtgag ttttcgttcc actgagcgtc agaccccgta gaaaagatca aaggatcttc
     5161 ttgagatcct ttttttctgc gcgtaatctg ctgcttgcaa acaaaaaaac caccgctacc
     5221 agcggtggtt tgtttgccgg atcaagagct accaactctt tttccgaagg taactggctt
     5281 cagcagagcg cagataccaa atactgtcct tctagtgtag ccgtagttag gccaccactt
     5341 caagaactct gtagcaccgc ctacatacct cgctctgcta atcctgttac cagtggctgc
     5401 tgccagtggc gataagtcgt gtcttaccgg gttggactca agacgatagt taccggataa
     5461 ggcgcagcgg tcgggctgaa cggggggttc gtgcacacag cccagcttgg agcgaacgac
     5521 ctacaccgaa ctgagatacc tacagcgtga gctatgagaa agcgccacgc ttcccgaagg
     5581 gagaaaggcg gacaggtatc cggtaagcgg cagggtcgga acaggagagc gcacgaggga
     5641 gcttccaggg ggaaacgcct ggtatcttta tagtcctgtc gggtttcgcc acctctgact
     5701 tgagcgtcga tttttgtgat gctcgtcagg ggggcggagc ctatggaaaa acgccagcaa
     5761 cgcggccttt ttacggttcc tggccttttg ctggcctttt gctcacatgt
//
