>Addgene plasmid #47449 | pAAV_hSyn_TALEBB(NN)-NLS-SID4X_2A_phiLOV2.1_WPRE_bGHpA | addgene partial sequence | sequence record 71893 | pBR322ori-F 5'-GGGAAACGCCTGGTATCTTT-3'
GCCACCTCTGACTTGAGCGTCGATTTTTGTGATGCTCGTCAGGGGGGCGGAGCCTATGGAAAAACGCCAG
CAACGCGGCCTTTTTACGGTTCCTGGCCTTTTGCTGGCCTTTTGCTCACATGTCCTGCAGGCAGCTGCGC
GCT
