>Addgene plasmid #47449 | pAAV_hSyn_TALEBB(NN)-NLS-SID4X_2A_phiLOV2.1_WPRE_bGHpA | addgene partial sequence | sequence record 72215 | hSyn1pro-F 5'-gcaagtgggttttaggacca-3'
GGGTGCCTACCTGACGACCGACCCCGACCCACTGGACAAGCACCCAACCCCCATTCCCCAAATTGCGCAT
CCCCTATCAGAGAGGGGGAGGGGAAACAGGATGCGGCGAGGCGCGTGCGCACTGCCAGCTTCAGCACCGC
GGACAGTGCCTTCGCCCCCGCCTGGCGGCGCGCGCCACCGCCGCCTCAGCACTGAAGGCGCGCTGACGTC
ACTCGCCGGTCCCCCGCAAACTCCCCTTCCCGGCCACCTTGGTCGCGTCCGCGCCGCCGCCGGCCCAGCC
GGACCGCACCACGCGAGGCGCGAGATAGGGGGGCACGGGCGCGACCATCTGCGCTGCGGCGCCGGCGACT
CAGCGCTGCCTCAGTCTGCGGTGGGCAGCGGAGGAGTCGTGTCGTGCCTGAGAGCGCAGTCGAGAAGGAT
CCGCCACCATGTACCCATACGATGTTCCAGATTACGCTGTAGATTTGAGAACTTTGGGATATTCACAGCA
GCAGCAGGAAAAGATCAAGCCCAAAGTGAGGTCGACAGTCGCGCAGCATCACGAAGCGCTGGTGGGTCAT
GGGTTTACACATGCCCACATCGTAGCCTTGTCGCAGCACCCTGCAGCCCTTGGCACGGTCGCCGTCAAGT
ACCAGGACATGATTGCGGCGTTGCCGGAAGCCACACATGAGGCGATCGTCGGTGTGGGGAAACAGTGGAG
CGGAGCCCGAGCGCTTGAGGCCCTGTTGACGGTCGCGGGAGAGCTGAGAGGGCCTCCCCTTCAGCTGGAC
ACGGGCCAGTTGCTGAAGATCGCGAAGCGGGGAGGAGTCACGGCGGTCGAGGCGGTGCACGCGTGGCGCA
ATGCGCTCACGGGAGCACCCCTCAACCTGACAGAGACCCGTACGGGTCTCGACTCACGCCTGAGCAGGTA
GTGGCTATTGCATCCAATAACGGGGGCAGACCCGCACTGGAGTCAATCGTGGCCCAGCTTTCGAGGCCGG
ACCCCGCGCTGGCCGCACTCACTAATGATCATCTTGTA
