>Addgene plasmid #47449 | pAAV_hSyn_TALEBB(NN)-NLS-SID4X_2A_phiLOV2.1_WPRE_bGHpA | addgene partial sequence | sequence record 72216 | SID4X-R 5'-CATTGAAGCATATCCGTGCTc-3'
CGTTCCAGGTAGTCAGCGGCCTCCAGCAGCATCTGGATGTTCATGCTGGCCTCCACCTTTCTCTTCTTCT
TGGGGCTGCTAGCTGCCACTCGATGTGATGTCCTCTCGGGAATCCTTCTGTTGGTCCGCTTAATCAATGC
AGGCGCGTGCGGGAGCCCCTTCTTCACCGCATCCAAGGCGGGTCGTCCGCCGAGGCAGGCCAGCGCTACA
AGATGATCATTAGTGAGTGCGGCCAGCGCGGGGTCCGGCCTCGAAAGCTGGGCCACGATTGACTCCAGTG
CGGGTCTGCCCCCGTTATTGGATGCAATAGCCACTACCTGCTCAGGCGTGAGTCGAGACCCGTACGGGTC
TCTGTCAGGTTGAGGGGTGCTCCCGTGAGCGCATTGCGCCACGCGTGCACCGCCTCGACCGCCGTGACTC
CTCCCCGCTTCGCGATCTTCAGCAACTGGCCCGTGTCCAGCTGAAGGGGAGGCCCTCTCAGCTCTCCCGC
GACCGTCAACAGGGCCTCAAGCGCTCGGGCTCCGCTCCACTGTTTCCCCACACCGACGATCGCCTCATGT
GTGGCTTCCGGCAACGCCGCAATCATGTCCTGGTACTTGACGGCGACCGTGCCAAGGGCTGCAGGGTGCT
GCGACAAGGCTACGATGTGGGCATGTGTAAACCCATGACCCACCAGCGCTTCGTGATGCTGCGCGACTGT
CGACCTCACTTTGGGCTTGATCTTTTCCTGCTGCTGCTGTGAATATCCCAAAGTTCTCAAATCTACAGCG
TAATCTGGAACATCGTATGGGTACATGGTGGCGGATCCTTCTCGACTGCGCTCTCAGGCACGACACGACT
CCTCCGCTGCCCACCGCAGACTGAGGCAGCGCTGAGTCGCCGGCGCCGCAGCGCAGATGGTCGCGCCCGT
GCCCCCCTATCTCGCGCCTCGCGTGGTGCGGTCCGGCTGGGCCGGCGGCGGCGCGGACGCGACCAAGGTG
GCCGGGAAGGGGAGTTTGCGG
