>Addgene plasmid #47449 | pAAV_hSyn_TALEBB(NN)-NLS-SID4X_2A_phiLOV2.1_WPRE_bGHpA | addgene partial sequence | sequence record 72217 | WPRE-R 5'-CATAGCGTAAAAGGAGCAACA-3'
GTCAATCTTTCACAAATTTTGTAATCCAGAGGTTGATTATCGATAAGCTTGATATCGAATTCTTACACAT
GATCACTTCCCACCAGCTGCACACCGATGAAGTATTGCAGCCCTCCCTTTCGATCCCGGACAGGTTGGAG
ATGAAGCAGATTCCAGAACTTTTTGCCTGACTTAGTGTAGTTTATTAACTGCACAGTGGTTTCCCTCTGA
TCGCGGATAGCATCGCGAATCTTCTGAACGGTGGCCTGGTCTGTCTCAGGCCCTTGCAGGAACCTGGCGT
TTCTCCCCATGATTTCCTCCCTGGAATATTCGGTGAGCTCCAGAAAACCGTCGCTGGCAAAAATGATGGG
GTAATCAGGCAGTCTTGGATCTGTTATTACGAAGGACTTCTCGATTGGGCCAGGATTCTCCTCGACGTCA
CCGCATGTTAGCAGACTTCCTCTGCCCTCTCCACTGCCCCATGGGGGCAGCATAGAGGCATAGCCATGTT
CAGCTTCTCTCTCGCGCCTCTCCAGGTAATCGGCAGCCTCCAGCAGCATTTGTATGTTCATCCCGCTGCC
TGGCAGCATGCTGGCGTATCCGTGCTCGGCTTCTCTTTCTCTCCGTTCCAGGTAATCGGCTGCCTCCAGC
AGCATTTGGATATTCATTCCAGACCCAGGCAGCATGGAAGCATAGCCATGTTCGGCCTCCCGTTCGCGCC
TTTCCAGGTAATCAGCAGCCTCCAGCAGCATCTGAATATTCATGCCGCTTCCGGGCAGCATTGAAGCATA
TCCGTGCTCGGCTTCGCGCTCTCTCCGTTCCAGGTAGTCAGCGGCCTCCAGCAGCATCTGGATGTTCATG
CTGGCCTCCACCTTTCTCTTCTTCTTGGGGCTGCTAGCTGCCACTCGATGTGATGTCCTCTCGGGAATCC
TTCTGTTGGTCCGCTTAATCAATGCAGGCGCGTGCGGGAGCCCCTTCTTCACCGCATCCAAGGCGGGTCG
TCCGCCGAGGCAGGCCAGCGCTACAAGATGATCATTAGTGAGTGCGGCCAGCGCGGGGTCCGGCCTCGAA
AGCTGGGCCACGATTGACTCCAGTGCGGGTCTGCCCCCGTTATTGGATGCAATAGCCACTACCTGCTCAG
G
